Addgene plasmid #21374: pHIV-dTomato
Purpose: (Empty Backbone) self-inactivating lentiviral plasmid for co-expression of your gene of interest and dTomato
Depositing lab: Bryan Welm. Depositing organization: University of California, San Francisco (UCSF).
Backbone
  Vector backbone: pSICO
  Backbone size (bp): 6900
  Vector type: Mammalian Expression, Lentiviral
Growth in bacteria
  Bacterial resistance: Ampicillin, 100 μg/mL
  Growth temperature: 37°C
  Growth strain: Stbl3
  Growth instructions: Growth in Stbl3 is preferred
  Copy number: High Copy
Gene/Insert
  Gene/Insert name: None
  Cloning method: Restriction Enzyme; 5′ cloning site NA (unknown if destroyed); 3′ cloning site NA (unknown if destroyed)
  Sequencing primers: 5′ 5'-TGGAATTTGCCCTTTTTGAG-3'; 3′ 5'-AGGAACTGCTTCCTTCACGA-3'
Resource information
  A portion of this plasmid was derived from a plasmid made by: The red fluorescent protein dTomato was obtained from Roger Tsien's laboratory and was published in: Nature Biotechnology 22, 1567 - 1572 (2004) and pSICO was obtained from Tyler Jacks laboratory.
Terms and licenses: Academic/Nonprofit Terms; Industry Terms: Not Available to Industry
Depositor comments: The HIV-dTomato plasmid encodes a self-inactivating lentiviral plasmid that was cloned by removing the U6-TATAlox-CMVie-EGFP-TATAlox- WPRE content of pSICO (Ventura et al., 2004), and adding the EF1-alpha promoter, a multiple cloning site (MCS), an internal ribosome entry site (IRES) and EGFP. A cDNA can be cloned into the MCS (NotI, EcoRI, HpaI, XbaI, SmaI, and BamHI sites) to enable bicistronic expression with dTomato. This construct was made in Zena Werb's laboratory and has not been published. Note: This plasmid contains dTomato and not the tandem conjugate TdTomato.
How to cite: pHIV-dTomato was a gift from Bryan Welm (Addgene plasmid # 21374 ; http://n2t.net/addgene:21374 ; RRID:Addgene_21374)
