[The description below was written by a language model from this plasmid's Addgene catalogue record and pLannotate feature annotations shown in this document.]
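Description:
pHIV-dTomato is an empty, self-inactivating HIV-1-based lentiviral transfer plasmid derived from pSICO, designed for co-expression of a user-supplied cDNA with the red/orange fluorescent protein dTomato in mammalian cells. It is maintained in bacteria as a high-copy plasmid through a ColE1/pUC-type origin and selected with ampicillin via the β-lactamase gene; a recombination-deficient strain such as Stbl3 is preferred, as is usual for plasmids carrying repeated LTRs.

In the viral portion, a CMV enhancer/promoter replaces the U3 region upstream of a truncated 5' LTR, driving production of the genomic RNA in packaging cells. This is followed by the Ψ packaging signal with a partial gag sequence, the Rev response element for nuclear export of unspliced RNA, and the cPPT/CTS element, which aids nuclear import of the reverse-transcribed genome. According to the depositor, the U6-TATAlox-CMV-EGFP-TATAlox-WPRE content of pSICO was removed and replaced with an EF-1α promoter, a multiple cloning site (NotI, EcoRI, HpaI, XbaI, SmaI, BamHI) and an EMCV IRES followed by the reporter. The comment names EGFP at one point, but both the depositor and sequencing-derived feature tables annotate dTomato, the dimeric form rather than tandem tdTomato. No WPRE is annotated. A nef fragment and a truncated 3' LTR close the provirus.

A cDNA cloned between the EF-1α promoter and the IRES yields one bicistronic transcript, so dTomato fluorescence marks transduced cells expressing the gene of interest. The two sequence records differ by only a few nucleotides and show the same feature layout.
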