Features (pLannotate 1.2.2; 18 found; start..end, strand, type, name):
     31..83      -  misc_feature   bom (fragment): basis of mobility region from pBR322
    238..617     +  enhancer       CMV enhancer: human cytomegalovirus immediate early enhancer
    618..817     +  promoter       CMV promoter: human cytomegalovirus (CMV) immediate early promoter
    835..1015    +  LTR            5' LTR (truncated): truncated 5' long terminal repeat (LTR) from HIV-1
   1062..1187    +  misc_feature   HIV-1 Ψ: packaging signal of human immunodeficiency virus type 1
   1171..1509    +  CDS            HIV-1 gag (fragment): gag protein from human immunodeficiency virus 1; gag
   1686..1919    +  misc_feature   RRE: The Rev response element (RRE) of HIV-1 allows for Rev-dependent mRNA export from the nucleus to the cytoplasm.
   2296..2396    +  CDS            Rev (fragment): human immunodeficiency virus 1 (HIV-1) Rev protein; rev; enhances nuclear export of unspliced and incompletely spliced viral mRNAs
   2446..2563    +  misc_feature   cPPT/CTS: central polypurine tract and central termination sequence of HIV-1
   2627..3805    +  promoter       EF-1α promoter: strong constitutive promoter for human elongation factor EF-1α
   3977..4439    +  misc_feature   IRES: internal ribosome entry site (IRES) of the encephalomyocarditis virus (EMCV)
   4459..5157    +  CDS            dTomato: dTomato is a basic (constitutively fluorescent) orange fluorescent protein published in 2004, derived from Discosoma sp.. It is reported to be a somewhat slowly-maturing dimer with low acid sensitivity.
   5161..5180    +  misc_feature   MCS (fragment): pBluescript multiple cloning site
   5182..5682    +  CDS            nef (fragment): NEF_HV1LA - Experimental evidence at protein level: Swiss-Prot protein existence level 1. Extracellular Nef protein targets CD4(+) T-lymphocytes for apoptosis by interacting with CXCR4 surface receptors. From Human immunodeficiency virus type 1 group M subtype B (isolate Lai) (HIV-1).
   5689..5869    +  LTR            5' LTR (truncated): truncated 5' long terminal repeat (LTR) from HIV-1
   5931..6519    -  rep_origin     ori: high-copy-number ColE1/pMB1/pBR322/pUC origin of replication
   6690..7550    -  CDS            AmpR: β-lactamase; bla; confers resistance to ampicillin, carbenicillin, and related antibiotics
   7551..7655    -  promoter       AmpR promoter: bla
>Addgene plasmid #21374 | pHIV-dTomato | depositor full sequence | sequence record 9868 | Author sequence
GTCGACGGATCGGGAGATCTCCCGATCCCCTATGGTGCACTCTCAGTACAATCTGCTCTGATGCCGCATA
GTTAAGCCAGTATCTGCTCCCTGCTTGTGTGTTGGAGGTCGCTGAGTAGTGCGCGAGCAAAATTTAAGCT
ACAACAAGGCAAGGCTTGACCGACAATTGCATGAAGAATCTGCTTAGGGTTAGGCGTTTTGCGCTGCTTC
GCGATGTACGGGCCAGATATACGCGTTGACATTGATTATTGACTAGTTATTAATAGTAATCAATTACGGG
GTCATTAGTTCATAGCCCATATATGGAGTTCCGCGTTACATAACTTACGGTAAATGGCCCGCCTGGCTGA
CCGCCCAACGACCCCCGCCCATTGACGTCAATAATGACGTATGTTCCCATAGTAACGCCAATAGGGACTT
TCCATTGACGTCAATGGGTGGAGTATTTACGGTAAACTGCCCACTTGGCAGTACATCAAGTGTATCATAT
GCCAAGTACGCCCCCTATTGACGTCAATGACGGTAAATGGCCCGCCTGGCATTATGCCCAGTACATGACC
TTATGGGACTTTCCTACTTGGCAGTACATCTACGTATTAGTCATCGCTATTACCATGGTGATGCGGTTTT
GGCAGTACATCAATGGGCGTGGATAGCGGTTTGACTCACGGGGATTTCCAAGTCTCCACCCCATTGACGT
CAATGGGAGTTTGTTTTGGCACCAAAATCAACGGGACTTTCCAAAATGTCGTAACAACTCCGCCCCATTG
ACGCAAATGGGCGGTAGGCGTGTACGGTGGGAGGTCTATATAAGCAGCGCGTTTTGCCTGTACTGGGTCT
CTCTGGTTAGACCAGATCTGAGCCTGGGAGCTCTCTGGCTAACTAGGGAACCCACTGCTTAAGCCTCAAT
AAAGCTTGCCTTGAGTGCTTCAAGTAGTGTGTGCCCGTCTGTTGTGTGACTCTGGTAACTAGAGATCCCT
CAGACCCTTTTAGTCAGTGTGGAAAATCTCTAGCAGTGGCGCCCGAACAGGGACTTGAAAGCGAAAGGGA
AACCAGAGGAGCTCTCTCGACGCAGGACTCGGCTTGCTGAAGCGCGCACGGCAAGAGGCGAGGGGCGGCG
ACTGGTGAGTACGCCAAAAATTTTGACTAGCGGAGGCTAGAAGGAGAGAGATGGGTGCGAGAGCGTCAGT
ATTAAGCGGGGGAGAATTAGATCGCGATGGGAAAAAATTCGGTTAAGGCCAGGGGGAAAGAAAAAATATA
AATTAAAACATATAGTATGGGCAAGCAGGGAGCTAGAACGATTCGCAGTTAATCCTGGCCTGTTAGAAAC
ATCAGAAGGCTGTAGACAAATACTGGGACAGCTACAACCATCCCTTCAGACAGGATCAGAAGAACTTAGA
TCATTATATAATACAGTAGCAACCCTCTATTGTGTGCATCAAAGGATAGAGATAAAAGACACCAAGGAAG
CTTTAGACAAGATAGAGGAAGAGCAAAACAAAAGTAAGACCACCGCACAGCAAGCGGCCGGCCGCGCTGA
TCTTCAGACCTGGAGGAGGAGATATGAGGGACAATTGGAGAAGTGAATTATATAAATATAAAGTAGTAAA
AATTGAACCATTAGGAGTAGCACCCACCAAGGCAAAGAGAAGAGTGGTGCAGAGAGAAAAAAGAGCAGTG
GGAATAGGAGCTTTGTTCCTTGGGTTCTTGGGAGCAGCAGGAAGCACTATGGGCGCAGCGTCAATGACGC
TGACGGTACAGGCCAGACAATTATTGTCTGGTATAGTGCAGCAGCAGAACAATTTGCTGAGGGCTATTGA
GGCGCAACAGCATCTGTTGCAACTCACAGTCTGGGGCATCAAGCAGCTCCAGGCAAGAATCCTGGCTGTG
GAAAGATACCTAAAGGATCAACAGCTCCTGGGGATTTGGGGTTGCTCTGGAAAACTCATTTGCACCACTG
CTGTGCCTTGGAATGCTAGTTGGAGTAATAAATCTCTGGAACAGATTTGGAATCACACGACCTGGATGGA
GTGGGACAGAGAAATTAACAATTACACAAGCTTAATACACTCCTTAATTGAAGAATCGCAAAACCAGCAA
GAAAAGAATGAACAAGAATTATTGGAATTAGATAAATGGGCAAGTTTGTGGAATTGGTTTAACATAACAA
ATTGGCTGTGGTATATAAAATTATTCATAATGATAGTAGGAGGCTTGGTAGGTTTAAGAATAGTTTTTGC
TGTACTTTCTATAGTGAATAGAGTTAGGCAGGGATATTCACCATTATCGTTTCAGACCCACCTCCCAACC
CCGAGGGGACCCGACAGGCCCGAAGGAATAGAAGAAGAAGGTGGAGAGAGAGACAGAGACAGATCCATTC
GATTAGTGAACGGATCGGCACTGCGTGCGCCAATTCTGCAGACAAATGGCAGTATTCATCCACAATTTTA
AAAGAAAAGGGGGGATTGGGGGGTACAGTGCAGGGGAAAGAATAGTAGACATAATAGCAACAGACATACA
AACTAAAGAATTACAAAAACAAATTACAAAAATTCAAAATTTTCGGGTTTATTACAGGGACAGCAGAGAT
CCAGTTTGGTTAGTACCGGGCCCGCTCTAGCCGTGAGGCTCCGGTGCCCGTCAGTGGGCAGAGCGCACAT
CGCCCACAGTCCCCGAGAAGTTGGGGGGAGGGGTCGGCAATTGAACCGGTGCCTAGAGAAGGTGGCGCGG
GGTAAACTGGGAAAGTGATGTCGTGTACTGGCTCCGCCTTTTTCCCGAGGGTGGGGGAGAACCGTATATA
AGTGCAGTAGTCGCCGTGAACGTTCTTTTTCGCAACGGGTTTGCCGCCAGAACACAGGTAAGTGCCGTGT
GTGGTTCCCGCGGGCCTGGCCTCTTTACGGGTTATGGCCCTTGCGTGCCTTGAATTACTTCCACCTGGCT
GCAGTACGTGATTCTTGATCCCGAGCTTCGGGTTGGAAGTGGGTGGGAGAGTTCGAGGCCTTGCGCTTAA
GGAGCCCCTTCGCCTCGTGCTTGAGTTGAGGCCTGGCCTGGGCGCTGGGGCCGCCGCGTGCGAATCTGGT
GGCACCTTCGCGCCTGTCTCGCTGCTTTCGATAAGTCTCTAGCCATTTAAAATTTTTGATGACCTGCTGC
GACGCTTTTTTTCTGGCAAGATAGTCTTGTAAATGCGGGCCAAGATCTGCACACTGGTATTTCGGTTTTT
GGGGCCGCGGGCGGCGACGGGGCCCGTGCGTCCCAGCGCACATGTTCGGCGAGGCGGGGCCTGCGAGCGC
GGCCACCGAGAATCGGACGGGGGTAGTCTCAAGCTGGCCGGCCTGCTCTGGTGCCTGGCCTCGCGCCGCC
GTGTATCGCCCCGCCCTGGGCGGCAAGGCTGGCCCGGTCGGCACCAGTTGCGTGAGCGGAAAGATGGCCG
CTTCCCGGCCCTGCTGCAGGGAGCTCAAAATGGAGGACGCGGCGCTCGGGAGAGCGGGCGGGTGAGTCAC
CCACACAAAGGAAAAGGGCCTTTCCGTCCTCAGCCGTCGCTTCATGTGACTCCACGGAGTACCGGGCGCC
GTCCAGGCACCTCGATTAGTTCTCGAGCTTTTGGAGTACGTCGTCTTTAGGTTGGGGGGAGGGGTTTTAT
GCGATGGAGTTTCCCCACACTGAGTGGGTGGAGACTGAAGTTAGGCCAGCTTGGCACTTGATGTAATTCT
CCTTGGAATTTGCCCTTTTTGAGTTTGGATCTTGGTTCATTCTCAAGCCTCAGACAGTGGTTCAAAGTTT
TTTTCTTCCATTTCAGGTGTCGTGAGCGGCCGCTGAACTGAATTCATCGACGTTAACTATTCTAGAGTAC
CCGGGCTAGGATCCGCCCCTCTCCCTCCCCCCCCCCTAACGTTACTGGCCGAAGCCGCTTGGAATAAGGC
CGGTGTGCGTTTGTCTATATGTTATTTTCCACCATATTGCCGTCTTTTGGCAATGTGAGGGCCCGGAAAC
CTGGCCCTGTCTTCTTGACGAGCATTCCTAGGGGTCTTTCCCCTCTCGCCAAAGGAATGCAAGGTCTGTT
GAATGTCGTGAAGGAAGCAGTTCCTCTGGAAGCTTCTTGAAGACAAACAACGTCTGTAGCGACCCTTTGC
AGGCAGCGGAACCCCCCACCTGGCGACAGGTGCCTCTGCGGCCAAAAGCCACGTGTATAAGATACACCTG
CAAAGGCGGCACAACCCCAGTGCCACGTTGTGAGTTGGATAGTTGTGGAAAGAGTCAAATGGCTCTCCTC
AAGCGTATTCAACAAGGGGCTGAAGGATGCCCAGAAGGTACCCCATTGTATGGGATCTGATCTGGGGCCT
CGGTGCACATGCTTTACATGTGTTTAGTCGAGGTTAAAAAAACGTCTAGGCCCCCCGAACCACGGGGACG
TGGTTTTCCTTTGAAAAACACGATGATAATATGGCCACAACCATGTCAGTGAGCAAGGGCGAGGAGGTCA
TCAAAGAGTTCATGCGCTTCAAGGTGCGCATGGAGGGCTCCATGAACGGCCACGAGTTCGAGATCGAGGG
CGAGGGCGAGGGCCGCCCCTACGAGGGCACCCAGACCGCCAAGCTGAAGGTGACCAAGGGCGGCCCCCTG
CCCTTCGCCTGGGACATCCTGTCCCCCCAGTTCATGTACGGCTCCAAGGCGTACGTGAAGCACCCCGCCG
ACATCCCCGATTACAAGAAGCTGTCCTTCCCCGAGGGCTTCAAGTGGGAGCGCGTGATGAACTTCGAGGA
CGGCGGTCTGGTGACCGTGACCCAGGACTCCTCCCTGCAGGACGGCACGCTGATCTACAAGGTGAAGATG
CGCGGCACCAACTTCCCCCCCGACGGCCCCGTAATGCAGAAGAAGACCATGGGCTGGGAGGCCTCCACCG
AGCGCCTGTACCCCCGCGACGGCGTGCTGAAGGGCGAGATCCACCAGGCCCTGAAGCTGAAGGACGGCGG
CCACTACCTGGTGGAGTTCAAGACCATCTACATGGCCAAGAAGCCCGTGCAACTGCCCGGCTACTACTAC
GTGGACACCAAGCTGGACATCACCTCCCACAACGAGGACTACACCATCGTGGAACAGTACGAGCGCTCCG
AGGGCCGCCACCACCTGTTCCTGTACGGCATGGACGAGCTGTACAAGTAAATCGATACCGTCGACCTCGA
TCGAGACCTAGAAAAACATGGAGCAATCACAAGTAGCAATACAGCAGCTACCAATGCTGATTGTGCCTGG
CTAGAAGCACAAGAGGAGGAGGAGGTGGGTTTTCCAGTCACACCTCAGGTACCTTTAAGACCAATGACTT
ACAAGGCAGCTGTAGATCTTAGCCACTTTTTAAAAGAAAAGGGGGGACTGGAAGGGCTAATTCACTCCCA
ACGAAGACAAGATATCCTTGATCTGTGGATCTACCACACACAAGGCTACTTCCCTGATTGGCAGAACTAC
ACACCAGGGCCAGGGATCAGATATCCACTGACCTTTGGATGGTGCTACAAGCTAGTACCAGTTGAGCAAG
AGAAGGTAGAAGAAGCCAATGAAGGAGAGAACACCCGCTTGTTACACCCTGTGAGCCTGCATGGGATGGA
TGACCCGGAGAGAGAAGTATTAGAGTGGAGGTTTGACAGCCGCCTAGCATTTCATCACATGGCCCGAGAG
CTGCATCCGGACTGTACTGGGTCTCTCTGGTTAGACCAGATCTGAGCCTGGGAGCTCTCTGGCTAACTAG
GGAACCCACTGCTTAAGCCTCAATAAAGCTTGCCTTGAGTGCTTCAAGTAGTGTGTGCCCGTCTGTTGTG
TGACTCTGGTAACTAGAGATCCCTCAGACCCTTTTAGTCAGTGTGGAAAATCTCTAGCAGCATGTGAGCA
AAAGGCCAGCAAAAGGCCAGGAACCGTAAAAAGGCCGCGTTGCTGGCGTTTTTCCATAGGCTCCGCCCCC
CTGACGAGCATCACAAAAATCGACGCTCAAGTCAGAGGTGGCGAAACCCGACAGGACTATAAAGATACCA
GGCGTTTCCCCCTGGAAGCTCCCTCGTGCGCTCTCCTGTTCCGACCCTGCCGCTTACCGGATACCTGTCC
GCCTTTCTCCCTTCGGGAAGCGTGGCGCTTTCTCATAGCTCACGCTGTAGGTATCTCAGTTCGGTGTAGG
TCGTTCGCTCCAAGCTGGGCTGTGTGCACGAACCCCCCGTTCAGCCCGACCGCTGCGCCTTATCCGGTAA
CTATCGTCTTGAGTCCAACCCGGTAAGACACGACTTATCGCCACTGGCAGCAGCCACTGGTAACAGGATT
AGCAGAGCGAGGTATGTAGGCGGTGCTACAGAGTTCTTGAAGTGGTGGCCTAACTACGGCTACACTAGAA
GAACAGTATTTGGTATCTGCGCTCTGCTGAAGCCAGTTACCTTCGGAAAAAGAGTTGGTAGCTCTTGATC
CGGCAAACAAACCACCGCTGGTAGCGGTGGTTTTTTTGTTTGCAAGCAGCAGATTACGCGCAGAAAAAAA
GGATCTCAAGAAGATCCTTTGATCTTTTCTACGGGGTCTGACGCTCAGTGGAACGAAAACTCACGTTAAG
GGATTTTGGTCATGAGATTATCAAAAAGGATCTTCACCTAGATCCTTTTAAATTAAAAATGAAGTTTTAA
ATCAATCTAAAGTATATATGAGTAAACTTGGTCTGACAGTTACCAATGCTTAATCAGTGAGGCACCTATC
TCAGCGATCTGTCTATTTCGTTCATCCATAGTTGCCTGACTCCCCGTCGTGTAGATAACTACGATACGGG
AGGGCTTACCATCTGGCCCCAGTGCTGCAATGATACCGCGAGACCCACGCTCACCGGCTCCAGATTTATC
AGCAATAAACCAGCCAGCCGGAAGGGCCGAGCGCAGAAGTGGTCCTGCAACTTTATCCGCCTCCATCCAG
TCTATTAATTGTTGCCGGGAAGCTAGAGTAAGTAGTTCGCCAGTTAATAGTTTGCGCAACGTTGTTGCCA
TTGCTACAGGCATCGTGGTGTCACGCTCGTCGTTTGGTATGGCTTCATTCAGCTCCGGTTCCCAACGATC
AAGGCGAGTTACATGATCCCCCATGTTGTGCAAAAAAGCGGTTAGCTCCTTCGGTCCTCCGATCGTTGTC
AGAAGTAAGTTGGCCGCAGTGTTATCACTCATGGTTATGGCAGCACTGCATAATTCTCTTACTGTCATGC
CATCCGTAAGATGCTTTTCTGTGACTGGTGAGTACTCAACCAAGTCATTCTGAGAATAGTGTATGCGGCG
ACCGAGTTGCTCTTGCCCGGCGTCAATACGGGATAATACCGCGCCACATAGCAGAACTTTAAAAGTGCTC
ATCATTGGAAAACGTTCTTCGGGGCGAAAACTCTCAAGGATCTTACCGCTGTTGAGATCCAGTTCGATGT
AACCCACTCGTGCACCCAACTGATCTTCAGCATCTTTTACTTTCACCAGCGTTTCTGGGTGAGCAAAAAC
AGGAAGGCAAAATGCCGCAAAAAAGGGAATAAGGGCGACACGGAAATGTTGAATACTCATACTCTTCCTT
TTTCAATATTATTGAAGCATTTATCAGGGTTATTGTCTCATGAGCGGATACATATTTGAATGTATTTAGA
AAAATAAACAAATAGGGGTTCCGCGCACATTTCCCCGAAAAGTGCCACCTGAC
