Features (pLannotate 1.2.2; 18 found; start..end, strand, type, name):
     31..83      -  misc_feature   bom (fragment): basis of mobility region from pBR322
    238..617     +  enhancer       CMV enhancer: human cytomegalovirus immediate early enhancer
    618..817     +  promoter       CMV promoter: human cytomegalovirus (CMV) immediate early promoter
    835..1015    +  LTR            5' LTR (truncated): truncated 5' long terminal repeat (LTR) from HIV-1
   1062..1187    +  misc_feature   HIV-1 Ψ: packaging signal of human immunodeficiency virus type 1
   1171..1509    +  CDS            HIV-1 gag (fragment): gag protein from human immunodeficiency virus 1; gag
   1684..1917    +  misc_feature   RRE: The Rev response element (RRE) of HIV-1 allows for Rev-dependent mRNA export from the nucleus to the cytoplasm.
   2294..2394    +  CDS            Rev (fragment): human immunodeficiency virus 1 (HIV-1) Rev protein; rev; enhances nuclear export of unspliced and incompletely spliced viral mRNAs
   2444..2561    +  misc_feature   cPPT/CTS: central polypurine tract and central termination sequence of HIV-1
   2624..3802    +  promoter       EF-1α promoter: strong constitutive promoter for human elongation factor EF-1α
   3863..4449    +  misc_feature   IRES2: internal ribosome entry site (IRES) of the encephalomyocarditis virus (EMCV)
   4456..5154    +  CDS            dTomato: dTomato is a basic (constitutively fluorescent) orange fluorescent protein published in 2004, derived from Discosoma sp.. It is reported to be a somewhat slowly-maturing dimer with low acid sensitivity.
   5158..5177    +  misc_feature   MCS (fragment): pBluescript multiple cloning site
   5179..5679    +  CDS            nef (fragment): NEF_HV1LA - Experimental evidence at protein level: Swiss-Prot protein existence level 1. Extracellular Nef protein targets CD4(+) T-lymphocytes for apoptosis by interacting with CXCR4 surface receptors. From Human immunodeficiency virus type 1 group M subtype B (isolate Lai) (HIV-1).
   5686..5866    +  LTR            5' LTR (truncated): truncated 5' long terminal repeat (LTR) from HIV-1
   5928..6516    -  rep_origin     ori: high-copy-number ColE1/pMB1/pBR322/pUC origin of replication
   6687..7547    -  CDS            AmpR: β-lactamase; bla; confers resistance to ampicillin, carbenicillin, and related antibiotics
   7548..7652    -  promoter       AmpR promoter: bla
>Addgene plasmid #21374 | pHIV-dTomato | addgene full sequence | sequence record 292244 | Addgene NGS Result
GTCGACGGATCGGGAGATCTCCCGATCCCCTATGGTGCACTCTCAGTACAATCTGCTCTGATGCCGCATA
GTTAAGCCAGTATCTGCTCCCTGCTTGTGTGTTGGAGGTCGCTGAGTAGTGCGCGAGCAAAATTTAAGCT
ACAACAAGGCAAGGCTTGACCGACAATTGCATGAAGAATCTGCTTAGGGTTAGGCGTTTTGCGCTGCTTC
GCGATGTACGGGCCAGATATACGCGTTGACATTGATTATTGACTAGTTATTAATAGTAATCAATTACGGG
GTCATTAGTTCATAGCCCATATATGGAGTTCCGCGTTACATAACTTACGGTAAATGGCCCGCCTGGCTGA
CCGCCCAACGACCCCCGCCCATTGACGTCAATAATGACGTATGTTCCCATAGTAACGCCAATAGGGACTT
TCCATTGACGTCAATGGGTGGAGTATTTACGGTAAACTGCCCACTTGGCAGTACATCAAGTGTATCATAT
GCCAAGTACGCCCCCTATTGACGTCAATGACGGTAAATGGCCCGCCTGGCATTATGCCCAGTACATGACC
TTATGGGACTTTCCTACTTGGCAGTACATCTACGTATTAGTCATCGCTATTACCATGGTGATGCGGTTTT
GGCAGTACATCAATGGGCGTGGATAGCGGTTTGACTCACGGGGATTTCCAAGTCTCCACCCCATTGACGT
CAATGGGAGTTTGTTTTGGCACCAAAATCAACGGGACTTTCCAAAATGTCGTAACAACTCCGCCCCATTG
ACGCAAATGGGCGGTAGGCGTGTACGGTGGGAGGTCTATATAAGCAGCGCGTTTTGCCTGTACTGGGTCT
CTCTGGTTAGACCAGATCTGAGCCTGGGAGCTCTCTGGCTAACTAGGGAACCCACTGCTTAAGCCTCAAT
AAAGCTTGCCTTGAGTGCTTCAAGTAGTGTGTGCCCGTCTGTTGTGTGACTCTGGTAACTAGAGATCCCT
CAGACCCTTTTAGTCAGTGTGGAAAATCTCTAGCAGTGGCGCCCGAACAGGGACTTGAAAGCGAAAGGGA
AACCAGAGGAGCTCTCTCGACGCAGGACTCGGCTTGCTGAAGCGCGCACGGCAAGAGGCGAGGGGCGGCG
ACTGGTGAGTACGCCAAAAATTTTGACTAGCGGAGGCTAGAAGGAGAGAGATGGGTGCGAGAGCGTCAGT
ATTAAGCGGGGGAGAATTAGATCGCGATGGGAAAAAATTCGGTTAAGGCCAGGGGGAAAGAAAAAATATA
AATTAAAACATATAGTATGGGCAAGCAGGGAGCTAGAACGATTCGCAGTTAATCCTGGCCTGTTAGAAAC
ATCAGAAGGCTGTAGACAAATACTGGGACAGCTACAACCATCCCTTCAGACAGGATCAGAAGAACTTAGA
TCATTATATAATACAGTAGCAACCCTCTATTGTGTGCATCAAAGGATAGAGATAAAAGACACCAAGGAAG
CTTTAGACAAGATAGAGGAAGAGCAAAACAAAAGTAAGACCACCGCACAGCAAGCGGCCGGCCGCTGATC
TTCAGACCTGGAGGAGGAGATATGAGGGACAATTGGAGAAGTGAATTATATAAATATAAAGTAGTAAAAA
TTGAACCATTAGGAGTAGCACCCACCAAGGCAAAGAGAAGAGTGGTGCAGAGAGAAAAAAGAGCAGTGGG
AATAGGAGCTTTGTTCCTTGGGTTCTTGGGAGCAGCAGGAAGCACTATGGGCGCAGCGTCAATGACGCTG
ACGGTACAGGCCAGACAATTATTGTCTGGTATAGTGCAGCAGCAGAACAATTTGCTGAGGGCTATTGAGG
CGCAACAGCATCTGTTGCAACTCACAGTCTGGGGCATCAAGCAGCTCCAGGCAAGAATCCTGGCTGTGGA
AAGATACCTAAAGGATCAACAGCTCCTGGGGATTTGGGGTTGCTCTGGAAAACTCATTTGCACCACTGCT
GTGCCTTGGAATGCTAGTTGGAGTAATAAATCTCTGGAACAGATTTGGAATCACACGACCTGGATGGAGT
GGGACAGAGAAATTAACAATTACACAAGCTTAATACACTCCTTAATTGAAGAATCGCAAAACCAGCAAGA
AAAGAATGAACAAGAATTATTGGAATTAGATAAATGGGCAAGTTTGTGGAATTGGTTTAACATAACAAAT
TGGCTGTGGTATATAAAATTATTCATAATGATAGTAGGAGGCTTGGTAGGTTTAAGAATAGTTTTTGCTG
TACTTTCTATAGTGAATAGAGTTAGGCAGGGATATTCACCATTATCGTTTCAGACCCACCTCCCAACCCC
GAGGGGACCCGACAGGCCCGAAGGAATAGAAGAAGAAGGTGGAGAGAGAGACAGAGACAGATCCATTCGA
TTAGTGAACGGATCGGCACTGCGTGCGCCAATTCTGCAGACAAATGGCAGTATTCATCCACAATTTTAAA
AGAAAAGGGGGGATTGGGGGGTACAGTGCAGGGGAAAGAATAGTAGACATAATAGCAACAGACATACAAA
CTAAAGAATTACAAAAACAAATTACAAAAATTCAAAATTTTCGGGTTTATTACAGGGACAGCAGAGATCC
AGTTTGGTTAGTACCGGGCCCGCTCTAGCGTGAGGCTCCGGTGCCCGTCAGTGGGCAGAGCGCACATCGC
CCACAGTCCCCGAGAAGTTGGGGGGAGGGGTCGGCAATTGAACCGGTGCCTAGAGAAGGTGGCGCGGGGT
AAACTGGGAAAGTGATGTCGTGTACTGGCTCCGCCTTTTTCCCGAGGGTGGGGGAGAACCGTATATAAGT
GCAGTAGTCGCCGTGAACGTTCTTTTTCGCAACGGGTTTGCCGCCAGAACACAGGTAAGTGCCGTGTGTG
GTTCCCGCGGGCCTGGCCTCTTTACGGGTTATGGCCCTTGCGTGCCTTGAATTACTTCCACCTGGCTGCA
GTACGTGATTCTTGATCCCGAGCTTCGGGTTGGAAGTGGGTGGGAGAGTTCGAGGCCTTGCGCTTAAGGA
GCCCCTTCGCCTCGTGCTTGAGTTGAGGCCTGGCCTGGGCGCTGGGGCCGCCGCGTGCGAATCTGGTGGC
ACCTTCGCGCCTGTCTCGCTGCTTTCGATAAGTCTCTAGCCATTTAAAATTTTTGATGACCTGCTGCGAC
GCTTTTTTTCTGGCAAGATAGTCTTGTAAATGCGGGCCAAGATCTGCACACTGGTATTTCGGTTTTTGGG
GCCGCGGGCGGCGACGGGGCCCGTGCGTCCCAGCGCACATGTTCGGCGAGGCGGGGCCTGCGAGCGCGGC
CACCGAGAATCGGACGGGGGTAGTCTCAAGCTGGCCGGCCTGCTCTGGTGCCTGGCCTCGCGCCGCCGTG
TATCGCCCCGCCCTGGGCGGCAAGGCTGGCCCGGTCGGCACCAGTTGCGTGAGCGGAAAGATGGCCGCTT
CCCGGCCCTGCTGCAGGGAGCTCAAAATGGAGGACGCGGCGCTCGGGAGAGCGGGCGGGTGAGTCACCCA
CACAAAGGAAAAGGGCCTTTCCGTCCTCAGCCGTCGCTTCATGTGACTCCACGGAGTACCGGGCGCCGTC
CAGGCACCTCGATTAGTTCTCGAGCTTTTGGAGTACGTCGTCTTTAGGTTGGGGGGAGGGGTTTTATGCG
ATGGAGTTTCCCCACACTGAGTGGGTGGAGACTGAAGTTAGGCCAGCTTGGCACTTGATGTAATTCTCCT
TGGAATTTGCCCTTTTTGAGTTTGGATCTTGGTTCATTCTCAAGCCTCAGACAGTGGTTCAAAGTTTTTT
TCTTCCATTTCAGGTGTCGTGAGCGGCCGCTGAACTGAATTCATCGACGTTAACTATTCTAGAGTACCCG
GGCTAGGATCCGCCCCTCTCCCTCCCCCCCCCCTAACGTTACTGGCCGAAGCCGCTTGGAATAAGGCCGG
TGTGCGTTTGTCTATATGTTATTTTCCACCATATTGCCGTCTTTTGGCAATGTGAGGGCCCGGAAACCTG
GCCCTGTCTTCTTGACGAGCATTCCTAGGGGTCTTTCCCCTCTCGCCAAAGGAATGCAAGGTCTGTTGAA
TGTCGTGAAGGAAGCAGTTCCTCTGGAAGCTTCTTGAAGACAAACAACGTCTGTAGCGACCCTTTGCAGG
CAGCGGAACCCCCCACCTGGCGACAGGTGCCTCTGCGGCCAAAAGCCACGTGTATAAGATACACCTGCAA
AGGCGGCACAACCCCAGTGCCACGTTGTGAGTTGGATAGTTGTGGAAAGAGTCAAATGGCTCTCCTCAAG
CGTATTCAACAAGGGGCTGAAGGATGCCCAGAAGGTACCCCATTGTATGGGATCTGATCTGGGGCCTCGG
TACACATGCTTTACATGTGTTTAGTCGAGGTTAAAAAAACGTCTAGGCCCCCCGAACCACGGGGACGTGG
TTTTCCTTTGAAAAACACGATGATAATATGGCCACAACCATGTCAGTGAGCAAGGGCGAGGAGGTCATCA
AAGAGTTCATGCGCTTCAAGGTGCGCATGGAGGGCTCCATGAACGGCCACGAGTTCGAGATCGAGGGCGA
GGGCGAGGGCCGCCCCTACGAGGGCACCCAGACCGCCAAGCTGAAGGTGACCAAGGGCGGCCCCCTGCCC
TTCGCCTGGGACATCCTGTCCCCCCAGTTCATGTACGGCTCCAAGGCGTACGTGAAGCACCCCGCCGACA
TCCCCGATTACAAGAAGCTGTCCTTCCCCGAGGGCTTCAAGTGGGAGCGCGTGATGAACTTCGAGGACGG
CGGTCTGGTGACCGTGACCCAGGACTCCTCCCTGCAGGACGGCACGCTGATCTACAAGGTGAAGATGCGC
GGCACCAACTTCCCCCCCGACGGCCCCGTAATGCAGAAGAAGACCATGGGCTGGGAGGCCTCCACCGAGC
GCCTGTACCCCCGCGACGGCGTGCTGAAGGGCGAGATCCACCAGGCCCTGAAGCTGAAGGACGGCGGCCA
CTACCTGGTGGAGTTCAAGACCATCTACATGGCCAAGAAGCCCGTGCAACTGCCCGGCTACTACTACGTG
GACACCAAGCTGGACATCACCTCCCACAACGAGGACTACACCATCGTGGAACAGTACGAGCGCTCCGAGG
GCCGCCACCACCTGTTCCTGTACGGCATGGACGAGCTGTACAAGTAAATCGATACCGTCGACCTCGATCG
AGACCTAGAAAAACATGGAGCAATCACAAGTAGCAATACAGCAGCTACCAATGCTGATTGTGCCTGGCTA
GAAGCACAAGAGGAGGAGGAGGTGGGTTTTCCAGTCACACCTCAGGTACCTTTAAGACCAATGACTTACA
AGGCAGCTGTAGATCTTAGCCACTTTTTAAAAGAAAAGGGGGGACTGGAAGGGCTAATTCACTCCCAACG
AAGACAAGATATCCTTGATCTGTGGATCTACCACACACAAGGCTACTTCCCTGATTGGCAGAACTACACA
CCAGGGCCAGGGATCAGATATCCACTGACCTTTGGATGGTGCTACAAGCTAGTACCAGTTGAGCAAGAGA
AGGTAGAAGAAGCCAATGAAGGAGAGAACACCCGCTTGTTACACCCTGTGAGCCTGCATGGGATGGATGA
CCCGGAGAGAGAAGTATTAGAGTGGAGGTTTGACAGCCGCCTAGCATTTCATCACATGGCCCGAGAGCTG
CATCCGGACTGTACTGGGTCTCTCTGGTTAGACCAGATCTGAGCCTGGGAGCTCTCTGGCTAACTAGGGA
ACCCACTGCTTAAGCCTCAATAAAGCTTGCCTTGAGTGCTTCAAGTAGTGTGTGCCCGTCTGTTGTGTGA
CTCTGGTAACTAGAGATCCCTCAGACCCTTTTAGTCAGTGTGGAAAATCTCTAGCAGCATGTGAGCAAAA
GGCCAGCAAAAGGCCAGGAACCGTAAAAAGGCCGCGTTGCTGGCGTTTTTCCATAGGCTCCGCCCCCCTG
ACGAGCATCACAAAAATCGACGCTCAAGTCAGAGGTGGCGAAACCCGACAGGACTATAAAGATACCAGGC
GTTTCCCCCTGGAAGCTCCCTCGTGCGCTCTCCTGTTCCGACCCTGCCGCTTACCGGATACCTGTCCGCC
TTTCTCCCTTCGGGAAGCGTGGCGCTTTCTCATAGCTCACGCTGTAGGTATCTCAGTTCGGTGTAGGTCG
TTCGCTCCAAGCTGGGCTGTGTGCACGAACCCCCCGTTCAGCCCGACCGCTGCGCCTTATCCGGTAACTA
TCGTCTTGAGTCCAACCCGGTAAGACACGACTTATCGCCACTGGCAGCAGCCACTGGTAACAGGATTAGC
AGAGCGAGGTATGTAGGCGGTGCTACAGAGTTCTTGAAGTGGTGGCCTAACTACGGCTACACTAGAAGAA
CAGTATTTGGTATCTGCGCTCTGCTGAAGCCAGTTACCTTCGGAAAAAGAGTTGGTAGCTCTTGATCCGG
CAAACAAACCACCGCTGGTAGCGGTGGTTTTTTTGTTTGCAAGCAGCAGATTACGCGCAGAAAAAAAGGA
TCTCAAGAAGATCCTTTGATCTTTTCTACGGGGTCTGACGCTCAGTGGAACGAAAACTCACGTTAAGGGA
TTTTGGTCATGAGATTATCAAAAAGGATCTTCACCTAGATCCTTTTAAATTAAAAATGAAGTTTTAAATC
AATCTAAAGTATATATGAGTAAACTTGGTCTGACAGTTACCAATGCTTAATCAGTGAGGCACCTATCTCA
GCGATCTGTCTATTTCGTTCATCCATAGTTGCCTGACTCCCCGTCGTGTAGATAACTACGATACGGGAGG
GCTTACCATCTGGCCCCAGTGCTGCAATGATACCGCGAGACCCACGCTCACCGGCTCCAGATTTATCAGC
AATAAACCAGCCAGCCGGAAGGGCCGAGCGCAGAAGTGGTCCTGCAACTTTATCCGCCTCCATCCAGTCT
ATTAATTGTTGCCGGGAAGCTAGAGTAAGTAGTTCGCCAGTTAATAGTTTGCGCAACGTTGTTGCCATTG
CTACAGGCATCGTGGTGTCACGCTCGTCGTTTGGTATGGCTTCATTCAGCTCCGGTTCCCAACGATCAAG
GCGAGTTACATGATCCCCCATGTTGTGCAAAAAAGCGGTTAGCTCCTTCGGTCCTCCGATCGTTGTCAGA
AGTAAGTTGGCCGCAGTGTTATCACTCATGGTTATGGCAGCACTGCATAATTCTCTTACTGTCATGCCAT
CCGTAAGATGCTTTTCTGTGACTGGTGAGTACTCAACCAAGTCATTCTGAGAATAGTGTATGCGGCGACC
GAGTTGCTCTTGCCCGGCGTCAATACGGGATAATACCGCGCCACATAGCAGAACTTTAAAAGTGCTCATC
ATTGGAAAACGTTCTTCGGGGCGAAAACTCTCAAGGATCTTACCGCTGTTGAGATCCAGTTCGATGTAAC
CCACTCGTGCACCCAACTGATCTTCAGCATCTTTTACTTTCACCAGCGTTTCTGGGTGAGCAAAAACAGG
AAGGCAAAATGCCGCAAAAAAGGGAATAAGGGCGACACGGAAATGTTGAATACTCATACTCTTCCTTTTT
CAATATTATTGAAGCATTTATCAGGGTTATTGTCTCATGAGCGGATACATATTTGAATGTATTTAGAAAA
ATAAACAAATAGGGGTTCCGCGCACATTTCCCCGAAAAGTGCCACCTGAC
