>Addgene plasmid #21374 | pHIV-dTomato | addgene partial sequence | sequence record 80967 | pBluescript-KS 5'-TCGAGGTCGACGGTATC-3'
CCATGCCGTACAGGAACAGGTGGTGGCGGCCCTCGGAGCGCTCGTACTGTTCCACGATGGTGTAGTCCTC
GTTGTGGGAGGTGATGTCCAGCTTGGTGTCCACGTAGTAGTAGCCGGGCAGTTGCACGGGCTTCTTGGCC
ATGTAGATGGTCTTGAACTCCACCAGGTAGTGGCCGCCGTCCTTCAGCTTCAGGGCCTGGTGGATCTCGC
CCTTCAGCACGCCGTCGCGGGGGTACAGGCGCTCGGTGGAGGCCTCCCAGCCCATGGTCTTCTTCTGCAT
TACGGGGCCGTCGGGGGGGAAGTTGGTGCCGCGCATCTTCACCTTGTAGATCAGCGTGCCGTCCTGCAGG
GAGGAGTCCTGGGTCACGGTCACCAGACCGCCGTCCTCGAAGTTCATCACGCGCTCCCACTTGAAGCCCT
CGGGGAAGGACAGCTTCTTGTAATCGGGGATGTCGGCGGGGTGCTTCACGTACGCCTTGGAGCCGTACAT
GAACTGGGGGGACAGGATGTCCCAGGCGAAGGGCAGGGGGCCGCCCTTGGTCACCTTCAGCTTGGCGGTC
TGGGTGCCCTCGTAGGGGCGGCCCTCGCCCTCGCCCTCGATCTCGAACTCGTGGCCGTTCATGGAGCCCT
CCATGCGCACCTTGAAGCGCATGAACTCTTTGATGACCTCCTCGCCCTTGCTCACTGACATGGTTGTGGC
CATATTATCATCGTGTTTTTCAAAGGAAAACCACGTCCCCGTGGTTCGGGGGGCCTAGACGTTTTTTTAA
CCTCGACTAAACACATGTAAAGCATGTGTACCGAGGCCCCAGATCAGATCCCATACAATGGGGTACCTTC
TGGGCATCCTTCAGCCCCTTGTTGAATACGCTTGAGGAGAGCCATTTGACTCTTTCCACAACTATCCAAC
TCACAACGTGGCACTGGG
