>Addgene plasmid #21374 | pHIV-dTomato | addgene partial sequence | sequence record 80970 | mCherry-R 5'-TTGGTCACCTTCAGCTTGG-3'
GGGGCGGCCCTCGCCCTCGCCCTCGATCTCGAACTCGTGGCCGTTCATGGAGCCCTCCATGCGCACCTTG
AAGCGCATGAACTCTTTGATGACCTCCTCGCCCTTGCTCACTGACATGGTTGTGGCCATATTATCATCGT
GTTTTTCAAAGGAAAACCACGTCCCCGTGGTTCGGGGGGCCTAGACGTTTTTTTAACCTCGACTAAACAC
ATGTAAAGCATGTGTACCGAGGCCCCAGATCAGATCCCATACAATGGGGTACCTTCTGGGCATCCTTCAG
CCCCTTGTTGAATACGCTTGAGGAGAGCCATTTGACTCTTTCCACAACTATCCAACTCACAACGTGGCAC
TGGGGTTGTGCCGCCTTTGCAGGTGTATCTTATACACGTGGCTTTTGGCCGCAGAGGCACCTGTCGCCAG
GTGGGGGGTTCCGCTGCCTGCAAAGGGTCGCTACAGACGTTGTTTGTCTTCAAGAAGCTTCCAGAGGAAC
TGCTTCCTTCACGACATTCAACAGACCTTGCATTCCTTTGGCGAGAGGGGAAAGACCCCTAGGAATGCTC
GTCAAGAAGACAGGGCCAGGTTTCCGGGCCCTCACATTGCCAAAAGACGGCAATATGGTGGAAAATAACA
TATAGACAAACGCACACCGGCCTTATTCCAAGCGGCTTCGGCCAGTAACGTTAGGGGGGGGGGAGGGAGA
GGGGCGGATCCTAGCCCGGGTACTCTAGAATAG
