>Addgene plasmid #21374 | pHIV-dTomato | addgene partial sequence | sequence record 81859 | pLenti-F 5'-TTTTGAGTTTGGATCTTGGT-3'
AGTGGTTCAAAGTTTTTTTCTTCCATTTCAGGTGTCGTGAGCGGCCGCTGAACTGAATTCATCGACGTTA
ACTATTCTAGAGTACCCGGGCTAGGATCCGCCCCTCTCCCTCCCCCCCCCCTAACGTTACTGGCCGAAGC
CGCTTGGAATAAGGCCGGTGTGCGTTTGTCTATATGTTATTTTCCACCATATTGCCGTCTTTTGGCAATG
TGAGGGCCCGGAAACCTGGCCCTGTCTTCTTGACGAGCATTCCTAGGGGTCTTTCCCCTCTCGCCAAAGG
AATGCAAGGTCTGTTGAATGTCGTGAAGGAAGCAGTTCCTCTGGAAGCTTCTTGAAGACAAACAACGTCT
GTAGCGACCCTTTGCAGGCAGCGGAACCCCCCACCTGGCGACAGGTGCCTCTGCGGCCAAAAGCCACGTG
TATAAGATACACCTGCAAAGGCGGCACAACCCCAGTGCCACGTTGTGAGTTGGATAGTTGTGGAAAGAGT
CAAATGGCTCTCCTCAAGCGTATTCAACAAGGGGCTGAAGGATGCCCAGAAGGTACCCCATTGTATGGGA
TCTGATCTGGGGCCTCGGTACACATGCTTTACATGTGTTTAGTCGAGGTTAAAAAAACGTCTAGGCCCCC
CGAACCACGGGGACGTGGTTTTCCTTTGAAAAACACGATGATAATATGGCCACAACCATGTCAGTGAGCA
AGGGCGAGGAGGTCATCAAAGAGTTCATGCGCTTCAAGGTGCGCATGGAGGGCTCCATGAACGGCCACGA
GTTCGAGATCGAGGGCGAGGGCGAGGGCCGCCCCTACGAGGGCACCCAG
